>Addgene plasmid #148968 | pYL192 (TRV1) | addgene full sequence | sequence record 300339 | Addgene NGS Result
GCATGCCTGCAGGTCAACATGGTGGAGCACGACACTCTCGTCTACTCCAAGAATATCAAAGATACAGTCT
CAGAAGACCAGAGGGCTATTGAGACTTTTCAACAAAGGGTAATATCGGGAAACCTCCTCGGATTCCATTG
CCCAGCTATCTGTCACTTCATCGAAAGGACAGTAGAAAAGGAAGATGGCTTCTACAAATGCCATCATTGC
GATAAAGGAAAGGCTATCGTTCAAGATGCCTCTACCGACAGTGGTCCCAAAGATGGACCCCCACCCACGA
GGAACATCGTGGAAAAAGAAGACGTTCCAACCACGTCTTCAAAGCAAGTGGATTGATGTGATGGTCAACA
TGGTGGAGCACGACACTCTCGTCTACTCCAAGAATATCAAAGATACAGTCTCAGAAGACCAGAGGGCTAT
TGAGACTTTTCAACAAAGGGTAATATCGGGAAACCTCCTCGGATTCCATTGCCCAGCTATCTGTCACTTC
ATCGAAAGGACAGTAGAAAAGGAAGATGGCTTCTACAAATGCCATCATTGCGATAAAGGAAAGGCTATCG
TTCAAGATGCCTCTACCGACAGTGGTCCCAAAGATGGACCCCCACCCACGAGGAACATCGTGGAAAAAGA
AGACGTTCCAACCACGTCTTCAAAGCAAGTGGATTGATGTGATATCTCCACTGACGTAAGGGATGACGCA
CAATCCCACTATCCTTCGCAAGACCCTTCCTCTATATAAGGAAGTTCATTTCATTTGGAGAGGATAAAAC
ATTTCAATCCTTTGAACGCGGTAGAACGTGCTAATTGGATTTTGGTGAGAACGCGGTAGAACGTACTTAT
CACCTACAGTTTTATTTTGTTTTTCTTTTTGGTTTAATCTATCCAGCTTAGTACCGAGTGGGGGAAAGTG
ACTGGTGTGCCTAAAACCTTTTCTTTGATACTTTGTAAAAATACATACAGATACAATGGCGAACGGTAAC
TTCAAGTTGTCTCAATTGCTCAATGTGGACGAGATGTCTGCTGAGCAGAGGAGTCATTTCTTTGACTTGA
TGCTGACTAAACCTGATTGTGAGATCGGGCAAATGATGCAAAGAGTTGTTGTTGATAAAGTCGATGACAT
GATTAGAGAAAGAAAGACTAAAGATCCAGTGATTGTTCATGAAGTTCTTTCTCAGAAGGAACAGAACAAG
TTGATGGAAATTTATCCTGAATTCAATATCGTGTTTAAAGACGACAAAAACATGGTTCATGGGTTTGCGG
CTGCTGAGCGAAAACTACAAGCTTTATTGCTTTTAGATAGAGTTCCTGCTCTGCAAGAGGTGGATGACAT
CGGTGGTCAATGGTCGTTTTGGGTAACTAGAGGTGAGAAAAGGATTCATTCCTGTTGTCCAAATCTAGAT
ATTCGGGATGATCAGAGAGAAATTTCTCGACAGATATTTCTTACTGCTATTGGTGATCAAGCTAGAAGTG
GTAAGAGACAGATGTCGGAGAATGAGCTGTGGATGTATGACCAATTTCGTGAAAATATTGCTGCGCCTAA
CGCGGTTAGGTGCAATAATACATATCAGGGTTGTACATGTAGGGGTTTTTCTGATGGTAAGAAGAAAGGC
GCGCAGTATGCGATAGCTCTTCACAGCCTGTATGACTTCAAGTTGAAAGACTTGATGGCTACTATGGTTG
AGAAGAAAACTAAAGTGGTTCATGCTGCTATGCTTTTTGCTCCTGAAAGTATGTTAGTGGACGAAGGTCC
ATTACCTTCTGTTGACGGTTACTACATGAAGAAGAACGGGAAGATCTATTTCGGTTTTGAGAAAGATCCT
TCCTTTTCTTACATTCATGACTGGGAAGAGTACAAGAAGTATCTACTGGGGAAGCCAGTGAGTTACCAAG
GGAATGTGTTCTACTTCGAACCGTGGCAGGTGAGAGGAGACACAATGCTTTTTTCGATCTACAGGATAGC
TGGAGTTCCGAGGAGGTCTCTATCATCGCAAGAGTACTACCGAAGAATATATATCAGTAGATGGGAAAAC
ATGGTTGTTGTCCCAATTTTCGATCTGGTCGAATCAACGCGAGAGTTGGTCAAGAAAGACCTGTTTGTAG
AGAAACAATTCATGGACAAGTGTTTGGATTACATAGCTAGGTTATCTGACCAGCAGCTGACCATAAGCAA
TGTTAAATCATACTTGAGTTCAAATAATTGGGTCTTATTCATAAACGGGGCGGCCGTGAAGAACAAGCAA
AGTGTAGATTCTCGAGATTTACAGTTGTTGGCTCAAACTTTGCTAGTGAAGGAACAAGTGGCGAGACCTG
TCATGAGGGAGTTGCGTGAAGCAATTCTGACTGAGACGAAACCTATCACGTCATTGACTGATGTGCTGGG
TTTAATATCAAGAAAACTGTGGAAGCAGTTTGCTAACAAGATCGCAGTCGGCGGATTCGTTGGCATGGTT
GGTACTCTAATTGGATTCTATCCAAAGAAGGTACTAACCTGGGCGAAGGACACACCAAATGGTCCAGAAC
TATGTTACGAGAACTCGCACAAAACCAAGGTGATAGTATTTCTGAGTGTTGTGTATGCCATTGGAGGAAT
CACGCTTATGCGTCGAGACATCCGAGATGGACTGGTGAAAAAACTATGTGATATGTTTGATATCAAACGG
GGGGCCCATGTCTTAGACGTTGAGAATCCGTGCCGCTATTATGAAATCAACGATTTCTTTAGCAGTCTGT
ATTCGGCATCTGAGTCCGGTGAGACCGTTTTACCAGATTTATCCGAGGTAAAAGCCAAGTCTGATAAGCT
ATTGCAGCAGAAGAAAGAAATCGCTGACGAGTTTCTAAGTGCAAAATTCTCTAACTATTCTGGCAGTTCG
GTGAGAACTTCTCCACCATCGGTGGTCGGTTCATCTCGAAGCGGACTGGGTCTGTTGTTGGAAGACAGTA
ACGTGCTGACCCAAGCTAGAGTTGGAGTTTCAAGAAAGGTAGACGATGAGGAGATCATGGAGCAGTTTCT
GAGTGGTCTTATTGACACTGAAGCAGAAATTGACGAGGTTGTTTCAGCCTTTTCAGCTGAATGTGAAAGA
GGGGAAACAAGCGGTACAAAGGTGTTGTGTAAACCTTTAACGCCACCAGGATTTGAGAACGTGTTGCCAG
CTGTCAAACCTTTGGTCAGCAAAGGAAAAACGGTCAAACGTGTCGATTACTTCCAAGTGATGGGAGGTGA
GAGATTACCAAAAAGGCCGGTTGTCAGTGGAGACGATTCTGTGGACGCTAGAAGAGAGTTTCTGTACTAC
TTAGATGCGGAGAGAGTCGCTCAAAATGATGAAATTATGTCTCTGTATCGTGACTATTCGAGAGGAGTTA
TTCGAACTGGAGGTCAGAATTACCCGCACGGACTGGGAGTGTGGGATGTGGAGATGAAGAACTGGTGCAT
ACGTCCAGTGGTCACTGAACATGCTTATGTGTTCCAACCAGACAAACGTATGGATGATTGGTCGGGATAC
TTAGAAGTGGCTGTTTGGGAACGAGGTATGTTGGTCAACGACTTCGCGGTCGAAAGGATGAGTGATTATG
TCATAGTTTGCGATCAGACGTATCTTTGCAATAACAGGTTGATCTTGGACAATTTAAGTGCCCTGGATCT
AGGACCAGTTAACTGTTCTTTTGAATTAGTTGACGGTGTACCTGGTTGTGGTAAGTCGACAATGATTGTC
AACTCAGCTAATCCTTGTGTCGATGTGGTTCTCTCTACTGGGAGAGCAGCAACCGACGACTTGATCGAGA
GATTCGCGAGCAAAGGTTTTCCATGCAAATTGAAAAGGAGAGTGAAGACGGTTGATTCTTTTTTGATGCA
TTGTGTTGATGGTTCTTTAACCGGAGACGTGTTGCATTTCGATGAAGCTCTCATGGCCCATGCTGGTATG
GTGTACTTTTGCGCTCAGATAGCTGGTGCTAAACGATGTATCTGTCAAGGAGATCAGAATCAAATTTCTT
TCAAGCCTAGGGTATCTCAAGTTGATTTGAGGTTTTCTAGTCTGGTCGGAAAGTTTGACATTGTTACAGA
AAAAAGAGAAACTTACAGAAGTCCAGCAGATGTGGCTGCCGTATTGAACAAGTACTATACTGGAGATGTC
AGAACACATAACGCGACTGCTAATTCGATGACGGTGAGGAAGATTGTGTCTAAAGAACAGGTTTCTTTGA
AGCCTGGTGCTCAGTACATAACTTTCCTTCAGTCTGAGAAGAAGGAGTTGGTAAATTTGTTGGCATTGAG
GAAAGTGGCAGCTAAAGTGAGTACAGTACACGAGTCGCAAGGAGAGACATTCAAAGATGTAGTCCTAGTC
AGGACGAAACCTACGGATGACTCAATCGCTAGAGGTCGGGAGTACTTAATCGTGGCGTTGTCGCGTCACA
CACAATCACTTGTGTATGAAACTGTGAAAGAGGACGATGTAAGCAAAGAGATCAGGGAAAGTGCCGCGCT
TACGAAGGCGGCTTTGGCAAGATTTTTTGTTACTGAGACCGTCTTATGACGGTTTCGGTCTAGGTTTGAT
GTCTTTAGACATCATGAAGGGCCTTGCGCCGTTCCAGATTCAGGTACGATTACGGACTTGGAGATGTGGT
ACGACGCTTTGTTTCCGGGAAATTCGTTAAGAGACTCAAGCCTAGACGGGTATTTGGTGGCAACGACTGA
TTGCAATTTGCGATTAGACAATGTTACGATCAAAAGTGGAAACTGGAAAGACAAGTTTGCTGAAAAAGAA
ACGTTTCTGAAACCGGTTATTCGTACTGCTATGCCTGACAAAAGGAAGACTACTCAGTTGGAGAGTTTGT
TAGCATTGCAGAAAAGGAACCAAGCGGCACCCGATCTACAAGAAAATGTGCACGCGACAGTTCTAATCGA
AGAGACGATGAAGAAGCTGAAATCTGTTGTCTACGATGTGGGAAAAATTCGGGCTGATCCTATTGTCAAT
AGAGCTCAAATGGAGAGATGGTGGAGAAATCAAAGCACAGCGGTACAGGCTAAGGTAGTAGCAGATGTGA
GAGAGTTACATGAAATAGACTATTCGTCTTACATGTATATGATCAAATCTGACGTGAAACCTAAGACTGA
TTTAACACCGCAATTTGAATACTCAGCTCTACAGACTGTTGTGTATCACGAGAAGTTGATCAACTCGTTG
TTCGGTCCAATTTTCAAAGAAATTAATGAACGCAAGTTGGATGCTATGCAACCACATTTTGTGTTCAACA
CGAGAATGACATCGAGTGATTTAAACGATCGAGTGAAGTTCTTAAATACGGAAGCGGCTTACGACTTTGT
TGAGATAGACATGTCTAAATTCGACAAGTCGGCAAATCGCTTCCATTTACAACTGCAGCTGGAGATTTAC
AGGTTATTTGGGCTAGATGAGTGGGCGGCCTTCCTTTGGGAGGTGTCGCACACTCAAACTACTGTGAGAG
ATATTCAAAATGGTATGATGGCGCATATTTGGTACCAACAAAAGAGTGGAGATGCTGATACTTATAATGC
AAATTCAGATAGAACACTGTGTGCACTCTTGTCTGAATTACCATTGGAGAAAGCAGTCATGGTTACATAT
GGAGGAGATGACTCACTGATTGCGTTTCCTAGAGGAACGCAGTTTGTTGATCCGTGTCCAAAGTTGGCTA
CTAAGTGGAATTTCGAGTGCAAGATTTTTAAGTACGATGTCCCAATGTTTTGTGGGAAGTTCTTGCTTAA
GACGTCATCGTGTTACGAGTTCGTGCCAGATCCGGTAAAAGTTCTGACGAAGTTGGGGAAAAAGAGTATA
AAGGATGTGCAACATTTAGCCGAGATCTACATCTCGCTGAATGATTCCAATAGAGCTCTTGGGAACTACA
TGGTGGTATCCAAACTGTCCGAGTCTGTTTCAGACCGGTATTTGTACAAAGGTGATTCTGTTCATGCGCT
TTGTGCGCTATGGAAGCATATTAAGAGTTTTACAGCTCTGTGTACATTATTCCGAGACGAAAACGATAAG
GAATTGAACCCGGCTAAGGTTGATTGGAAGAAGGCACAGAGAGCTGTGTCAAACTTTTACGACTGGTAAT
ATGGAAGACAAGTCATTGGTCACCTTGAAGAAGAAGACTTTCGAAGTCTCAAAATTCTCAAATCTAGGGG
CCATTGAATTGTTTGTGGACGGTAGGAGGAAGAGACCGAAGTATTTTCACAGAAGAAGAGAAACTGTCCT
AAATCATGTTGGTGGGAAGAAGAGTGAACACAAGTTAGACGTTTTTGACCAAAGGGATTACAAAATGATT
AAATCTTACGCGTTTCTAAAGATAGTAGGTGTACAACTAGTTGTAACATCACATCTACCTGCAGATACGC
CTGGGTTCATTCAAATCGATCTGTTGGATTCGAGACTTACTGAGAAAAGAAAGAGAGGAAAGACTATTCA
GAGATTCAAAGCTCGAGCTTGCGATAACTGTTCAGTTGCGCAGTACAAGGTTGAATACAGTATTTCCACA
CAGGAGAACGTACTTGATGTCTGGAAGGTGGGTTGTATTTCTGAGGGCGTTCCGGTCTGTGACGGTACAT
ACCCTTTCAGTATCGAAGTGTCGCTAATATGGGTTGCTACTGATTCGACTAGGCGCCTCAATGTGGAAGA
ACTGAACAGTTCGGATTACATTGAAGGCGATTTTACCGATCAAGAGGTTTTCGGTGAGTTCATGTCTTTG
AAACAAGTGGAGATGAAGACGATTGAGGCGAAGTACGATGGTCCTTACAGACCAGCTACTACTAGACCTA
AGTCATTATTGTCAGGTGAAGATGTTAAGAGAGCGCCTAATAAGAAAAACTCGTCTTAATGCATAAAGAA
ATTTATTGTCAATATGACGTGTGTACTCAAGGGTTGTGTGAATGAAGTCACTGTTCTTGGTCACGAGACG
TGTAGTATCGGTCATGCTAACAAATTGCGAAAGCAAGTTGCTGACATGGTTGGTGTCACACGTAGGTGTG
CGGAAAATAATTGTGGATGGTTTGTCTGTGTTGTTATCAATGATTTTACTTTTGATGTGTATAATTGTTG
TGGCCGTAGTCACCTTGAAAAGTGTCGTAAACGTGTTGAAACAAGAAATCGAGAAATTTGGAAACAAATT
CGACGAAATCAAGCTGAAAACATGTCTGCGACAGCTAAAAAGTCTCATAATTCGAAGACCTCTAAGAAGA
AATTCAAAGAGGACAGAGAATTTGGGACACCAAAAAGATTTTTAAGAGATGATGTTCCTTTCGGGATTGA
TCGTTTGTTTGCTTTTTGATTTTATTTTATATTGTTATCTGTTTCTGTGTATAGACTGTTTGAGATTGGC
GCTTGGCCGACTCATTGTCTTACCATAGGGGAACGGACTTTGTTTGTGTTGTTATTTTATTTGTATTTTA
TTAAAATTCTCAATGATCTGAAAAGGCCTCGAGGCTAAGAGATTATTGGGGGGTGAGTAAGTACTTTTAA
AGTGATGATGGTTACAAAGGCAAAAGGGGTAAAACCCCTCGCCTACGTAAGCGTTATTACGCCCGTCTGT
ACTTATATCAGTACACTGACGAGTCCCTAAAGGACGAAACGGGCCCCTCGAATTTCCCCGATCGTTCAAA
CATTTGGCAATAAAGTTTCTTAAGATTGAATCCTGTTGCCGGTCTTGCGATGATTATCATATAATTTCTG
TTGAATTACGTTAAGCATGTAATAATTAACATGTAATGCATGACGTTATTTATGAGATGGGTTTTTATGA
TTAGAGTCCCGCAATTATACATTTAATACGCGATAGAAAACAAAATATAGCGCGCAAACTAGGATAAATT
ATCGCGCGCGGTGTCATCTATGTTACTAGATCGGGAATTCACTGGCCGTCGTTTTACAACGTCGTGACTG
GGAAAACCCTGGCGTTACCCAACTTAATCGCCTTGCAGCACATCCCCCTTTCGCCAGCTGGCGTAATAGC
GAAGAGGCCCGCACCGATCGCCCTTCCCAACAGTTGCGCAGCCTGAATG
[44 nt withheld, positions 8030-8073]
C
[141 nt withheld, positions 8075-8215]
CCTTTGACGTTGGAGTCCACGTTCTTT
[37 nt withheld, positions 8243-8279]
ACCCTATCTCGGGCTATTCTTTTGATTTATAAGGGATTTTGCCGATTTCGGAACCACCATCAAACAGGAT
TTTCGCCTGCTGGGGCAAACCAGCGTGGACCGCTTGCTGCAACTCTCTCAGGGCCAGGCGGTGAAGGGCA
ATCAGCTGTTGCCCGTCTCACTGGTGAAAAGAAAAACCACCCCAGTACATTAAAAACGTCCGCAATGTGT
TATTAAGTTGTCTAAGCGTCAATTTGTTTACACCACAATATATCCTGCCACCAGCCAGCCAACAGCTCCC
CGACCGGCAGCTCGGCACAAAATCACCACTCGATACAGGCAGCCCATCAGTCCGGGACGGCGTCAGCGGG
AGAGCCGTTGTAAGGCGGCAGACTTTGCTCATGTTACCGATGCTATTCGGAAGAACGGCAACTAAGCTGC
CGGGTTTGAAACACGGATGATCTCGCGGAGGGTAGCATGTTGATTGTAACGATGACAGAGCGTTGCTGCC
TGTGATCAAATATCATCTCCCTCGCAGAGATCCGAATTATCAGCCTTCTTATTCATTTCTCGCTTAACCG
TGACAGGCTGTCGATCTTGAGAACTATGCCGACATAATAGGAAATCGCTGGATAAAGCCGCTGAGGAAGC
TGAGTGGCGCTATTTCTTTAGAAGTGAACGTTGACGATATCAACTCCCCTATCCATTGCTCACCGAATGG
TACAGGTCGGGGACCCGAAGTTCCGACTGTCGGCCTGATGCATCCCCGGCTGATCGACCCCAGATCTGGG
GCTGAGAAAGCCCAGTAAGGAAACAACTGTAGGTTCGAGTCGCGAGATCCCCCGGAACCAAAGGAAGTAG
GTTAAACCCGCTCCGATCAGGCCGAGCCACGCCAGGCCGAGAACATTGGTTCCTGTAGGCATCGGGATTG
GCGGATCAAACACTAAAGCTACTGGAACGAGCAGAAGTCCTCCGGCCGCCAGTTGCCAGGCGGTAAAGGT
GAGCAGAGGCACGGGAGGTTGCCACTTGCGGGTCAGCACGGTTCCGAACGCCATGGAAACCGCCCCCGCC
AGGCCCGCTGCGACGCCGACAGGATCTAGCGCTGCGTTTGGTGTCAACACCAACAGCGCCACGCCCGCAG
TTCCGCAAATAGCCCCCAGGACCGCCATCAATCGTATCGGGCTACCTAGCAGAGCGGCAGAGATGAACAC
GACCATCAGCGGCTGCACAGCGCCTACCGTCGCCGCGACCCCGCCCGGCAGGCGGTAGACCGAAATAAAC
AACAAGCTCCAGAATAGCGAAATATTAAGTGCGCCGAGGATGAAGATGCGCATCCACCAGATTCCCGTTG
GAATCTGTCGGACGATCATCACGAGCAATAAACCCGCCGGCAACGCCCGCAGCAGCATACCGGCGACCCC
TCGGCCTCGCTGTTCGGGCTCCACGAAAACGCCGGACAGATGCGCCTTGTGAGCGTCCTTGGGGCCGTCC
TCCTGTTTGAAGACCGACAGCCCAATGATCTCGCCGTCGATGTAGGCGCCGAATGCCACGGCATCTCGCA
ACCGTTCAGCGAACGCCTCCATGGGCTTTTTCTCCTCGTGCTCGTAAACGGACCCGAACATCTCTGGAGC
TTTCTTCAGGGCCGACAATCGGATCTCGCGGAAATCCTGCACGTCGGCCGCTCCAAGCCGTCGAATCTGA
GCCTTAATCACAATTGTCAATTTTAATCCTCTGTTTATCGGCAGTTCGTAGAGCGCGCCGTGCGTCCCGA
GCGATACTGAGCGAAGCAAGTGCGTCGAGCAGTGCCCGCTTGTTCCTGAAATGCCAGTAAAGCGCTGGCT
GCTGAACCCCCAGCCGGAACTGACCCCACAAGGCCCTAGCGTTTGCAATGCACCAGGTCATCATTGACCC
AGGCGTGTTCCACCAGGCCGCTGCCTCGCAACTCTTCGCAGGCTTCGCCGACCTGCTCGCGCCACTTCTT
CACGCGGGTGGAATCCGATCCGCACATGAGGCGGAAGGTTTCCAGCTTGAGCGGGTACGGCTCCCGGTGC
GAGCTGAAATAGTCGAACATCCGTCGGGCCGTCGGCGACAGCTTGCGGTACTTCTCCCATATGAATTTCG
TGTAGTGGTCGCCAGCAAACAGCACGACGATTTCCTCGTCGATCAGGACCTGGCAACGGGACGTTTTCTT
GCCACGGTCCAGGACGCGGAAGCGGTGCAGCAGCGACACCGATTCCAGGTGCCCAACGCGGTCGGACGTG
AAGCCCATCGCCGTCGCCTGTAGGCGCGACAGGCATTCCTCGGCCTTCGTGTAATACCGGCCATTGATCG
ACCAGCCCAGGTCCTGGCAAAGCTCGTAGAACGTGAAGGTGATCGGCTCGCCGATAGGGGTGCGCTTCGC
GTACTCCAACACCTGCTGCCACACCAGTTCGTCATCGTCGGCCCGCAGCTCGACGCCGGTGTAGGTGATC
TTCACGTCCTTGTTGACGTGGAAAATGACCTTGTTTTGCAGCGCCTCGCGCGGGATTTTCTTGTTGCGCG
TGGTGAACAGGGCAGAGCGGGCCGTGTCGTTTGGCATCGCTCGCATCGTGTCCGGCCACGGCGCAATATC
GAACAAGGAAAGCTGCATTTCCTTGATCTGCTGCTTCGTGTGTTTCAGCAACGCGGCCTGCTTGGCCTCG
CTGACCTGTTTTGCCAGGTCCTCGCCGGCGGTTTTTCGCTTCTTGGTCGTCATAGTTCCTCGCGTGTCGA
TGGTCATCGACTTCGCCAAACCTGCCGCCTCCTGTTCGAGACGACGCGAACGCTCCACGGCGGCCGATGG
CGCGGGCAGGGCAGGGGGAGCCAGTTGCACGCTGTCGCGCTCGATCTTGGCCGTAGCTTGCTGGACCATC
GAGCCGACGGACTGGAAGGTTTCGCGGGGCGCACGCATGACGGTGCGGCTTGCGATGGTTTCGGCATCCT
CGGCGGAAAACCCCGCGTCGATCAGTTCTTGCCTGTATGTCTTCCGGTCAAACGTCCGATTCATTCACCC
TCCTTGCGGGATTGCCCCGACTCACGCCGGGGCAATGTGCCCTTATTCCTGATTTGACCCGCCTGGTGCC
TTGGTGTCCAGATAATCCACCTTATCGGCAATGAAGTCGGTCCCGTAGACCGTCTGGCCGTCCTTCTCGT
ACTTGGTATTCCGAATCTTGCCCTGCACGAATACCAGCGACCCCTTGCCCAAATACTTGCCGTGGGCCTC
GGCCTGAGAGCCAAAACACTTGATGCGGAAGAAGTCGGTGCGCTCCTGCTTGTCGCCGGCATCGTTGCGC
CACATCTAGGTACTAAAACAATTCATCCAGTAAAATATAATATTTTATTTTCTCCCAATCAGGCTTGATC
CCCAGTAAGTCAAAAAATAGCTCGACATACTGTTCTTCCCCGATATCCTCCCTGATCGACCGGACGCAGA
AGGCAATGTCATACCACTTGTCCGCCCTGCCGCTTCTCCCAAGATCAATAAAGCCACTTACTTTGCCATC
TTTCACAAAGATGTTGCTGTCTCCCAGGTCGCCGTGGGAAAAGACAAGTTCCTCTTCGGGCTTTTCCGTC
TTTAAAAAATCATACAGCTCGCGCGGATCTTTAAATGGAGTGTCTTCTTCCCAGTTTTCGCAATCCACAT
CGGCCAGATCGTTATTCAGTAAGTAATCCAATTCGGCTAAGCGGCTGTCTAAGCTATTCGTATAGGGACA
ATCCGATATGTCGATGGAGTGAAAGAGCCTGATGCACTCCGCATACAGCTCGATAATCTTTTCAGGGCTT
TGTTCATCTTCATACTCTTCCGAGCAAAGGACGCCATCGGCCTCACTCATGAGCAGATTGCTCCAGCCAT
CATGCCGTTCAAAGTGCAGGACCTTTGGAACAGGCAGCTTTCCTTCCAGCCATAGCATCATGTCCTTTTC
CCGTTCCACATCATAGGTGGTCCCTTTATACCGGCTGTCCGTCATTTTTAAATATAGGTTTTCATTTTCT
CCCACCAGCTTATATACCTTAGCAGGAGACATTCCTTCCGTATCTTTTACGCAGCGGTATTTTTCGATCA
GTTTTTTCAATTCCGGTGATATTCTCATTTTAGCCATTTATTATTTCCTTCCTCTTTTCTACAGTATTTA
AAGATACCCCAAGAAGCTAATTATAACAAGACGAACTCCAATTCACTGTTCCTTGCATTCTAAAACCTTA
AATACCAGAAAACAGCTTTTTCAAAGTTGTTTTCAAAGTTGGCGTATAACATAGTATCGACGGAGCCGAT
TTTGAAACCACAATTATGGGTGATGCTGCCAACTTACTGATTTAGTGTATGATGGTGTTTTTGAGGTGCT
CCAGTGGCTTCTGTTTCTATCAGCTGTCCCTCCTGTTCAGCTACTGACGGGGTGGTGCGTAACGGCAAAA
GCACCGCCGGACATCAGCGCTATCTCTGCTCTCACTGCCGTAAAACATGGCAACTGCAGTTCACTTACAC
CGCTTCTCAACCCGGTACGCACCAGAAAATCATTGATATGGCCATGAATGGCGTTGGATGCCGGGCAACA
GCCCGCATTATGGGCGTTGGCCTCAACACGATTTTACGTCACTTAAAAAACTCAGGCCGCAGTCGGTAAC
CTCGCGCATACAGCCGGGCAGTGACGTCATCGTCTGCGCGGAAATGGACGAACAGTGGGGCTATGTCGGG
GCTAAATCGCGCCAGCGCTGGCTGTTTTACGCGTATGACAGTCTCCGGAAGACGGTTGTTGCGCACGTAT
TCGGTGAACGCACTATGGCGACGCTGGGGCGTCTTATGAGCCTGCTGTCACCCTTTGACGTGGTGATATG
GATGACGGATGGCTGGCCGCTGTATGAATCCCGCCTGAAGGGAAAGCTGCACGTAATCAGCAAGCGATAT
ACGCAGCGAATTGAGCGGCATAACCTGAATCTGAGGCAGCACCTGGCACGGCTGGGACGGAAGTCGCTGT
CGTTCTCAAAATCGGTGGAGCTGCATGACAAAGTCATCGGGCATTATCTGAACATAAAACACTATCAATA
AGTTGGAGTCATTACCCAATTATGATAGAATTTACAAGCTATAAGGTTATTGTCCTGGGTTTCAAGCATT
AGTCCATGCAAGTTTTTATGCTTTGCCCATTCTATAGATATATTGATAAGCGCGCTGCCTATGCCTTGCC
CCCTGAAATCCTTACATACGGCGATATCTTCTATATAAAAGATATATTATCTTATCAGTATTGTCAATAT
ATTCAAGGCAATCTGCCTCCTCATCCTCTTCATCCTCTTCGTCTTGGTAGCTTTTTAAATATGGCGCTTC
ATAGAGTAATTCTGTAAAGGTCCAATTCTCGTTTTCATACCTCGGTATAATCTTACCTATCACCTCAAAT
GGTTCGCTGGGTTTATCGCACCCCCGAACACGAGCACGGCACCCGCGACCACTATGCCAAGAATGCCCAA
GGTAAAAATTGCCGGCCCCGCCATGAAGTCCGTGAATGCCCCGACGGCCGAAGTGAAGGGCAGGCCGCCA
CCCAGGCCGCCGCCCTCACTGCCCGGCACCTGGTCGCTGAATGTCGATGCCAGCACCTGCGGCACGTCAA
TGCTTCCGGGCGTCGCGCTCGGGCTGATCGCCCATCCCGTTACTGCCCCGATCCCGGCAATGGCAAGGAC
TGCCAGCGCTGCCATTTTTGGGGTGAGGCCGTTCGCGGCCGAGGGGCGCAGCCCCTGGGGGGATGGGAGG
CCCGCGTTAGCGGGCCGGGAGGGTTCGAGAAGGGGGGGCACCCCCCTTCGGCGTGCGCGGTCACGCGCAC
AGGGCGCAGCCCTGGTTAAAAACAAGGTTTATAAATATTGGTTTAAAAGCAGGTTAAAAGACAGGTTAGC
GGTGGCCGAAAAACGGGCGGAAACCCTTGCAAATGCTGGATTTTCTGCCTGTGGACAGCCCCTCAAATGT
CAATAGGTGCGCCCCTCATCTGTCAGCACTCTGCCCCTCAAGTGTCAAGGATCGCGCCCCTCATCTGTCA
GTAGTCGCGCCCCTCAAGTGTCAATACCGCAGGGCACTTATCCCCAGGCTTGTCCACATCATCTGTGGGA
AACTCGCGTAAAATCAGGCGTTTTCGCCGATTTGCGAGGCTGGCCAGCTCCACGTCGCCGGCCGAAATCG
AGCCTGCCCCTCATCTGTCAACGCCGCGCCGGGTGAGTCGGCCCCTCAAGTGTCAACGTCCGCCCCTCAT
CTGTCAGTGAGGGCCAAGTTTTCCGCGAGGTATCCACAACGCCGGCGGCCGCGGTGTCTCGCACACGGCT
TCGACGGCGTTTCTGGCGCGTTTGCAGGGCCATAGACGGCCGCCAGCCCAGCGGCGAGGGCAACCAGCCC
GGTGAGCGTCGGAAAGGCGCTCGGTCTTGCCTTGCTCGTCGGTGATGTACTTCACCAGCTCCGCGAAGTC
GCTCTTCTTGATGGAGCGCATGGGGACGTGCTTGGCAATCACGCGCACCCCCCGGCCGTTTTAGCGGCTA
AAAAAGTCATGGCTCTGCCCTCGGGCGGACCACGCCCATCATGACCTTGCCAAGCTCGTCCTGCTTCTCT
TCGATCTTCGCCAGCAGGGCGAGGATCGTGGCATCACCGAACCGCGCCGTGCGCGGGTCGTCGGTGAGCC
AGAGTTTCAGCAGGCCGCCCAGGCGGCCCAGGTCGCCATTGATGCGGGCCAGCTCGCGGACGTGCTCATA
GTCCACGACGCCCGTGATTTTGTAGCCCTGGCCGACGGCCAGCAGGTAGGCCGACAGGCTCATGCCGGCC
GCCGCCGCCTTTTCCTCAATCGCTCTTCGTTCGTCTGGAAGGCAGTACACCTTGATAGGTGGGCTGCCCT
TCCTGGTTGGCTTGGTTTCATCAGCCATCCGCTTGCCCTCATCTGTTACGCCGGCGGTAGCCGGCCAGCC
TCGCAGAGCAGGATTCCCGTTGAGCACCGCCAGGTGCGAATAAGGGACAGTGAAGAAGGAACACCCGCTC
GCGGGTGGGCCTACTTCACCTATCCTGCCCGGCTGACGCCGTTGGATACACCAAGGAAAGTCTACACGAA
CCCTTTGGCAAAATCCTGTATATCGTGCGAAAAAGGATGGATATACCGAAAAAATCGCTATAATGACCCC
GAAGCAGGGTTATGCAGCGGAAAAGCGCCACGCTTCCCGAAGGGAGAAAGGCGGACAGGTATCCGGTAAG
CGGCAGGGTCGGAACAGGAGAGCGCACGAGGGAGCTTCCAGGGGGAAACGCCTGGTATCTTTATAGTCCT
GTCGGGTTTCGCCACCTCTGACTTGAGCGTCGATTTTTGTGATGCTCGTCAGGGGGGCGGAGCCTATGGA
AAAACGCCAGCAACGCGGCCTTTTTACGGTTCCTGGCCTTTTGCTGGCCTTTTGCTCACATGTTCTTTCC
TGCGTTATCCCCTGATTCTGTGGATAACCGTATTACCGCCTTTGAGTGAGCTGATACCGCTCGCCGCAGC
CGAACGACCGAGCGCAGCGAGTCAGTGAGCGAGGAAGCGGAAGAGCGCCAGAAGGCCGCCAGAGAGGCCG
AGCGCGGCCGTGAGGCTTGGACGCTAGGGCAGGGCATGAAAAAGCCCGTAGCGGGCTGCTACGGGCGTCT
GACGCGGTGGAAAGGGGGAGGGGATGTTGTCTACATGGCTCTGCTGTAGTGAGTGGGTTGCGCTCCGGCA
GCGGTCCTGATCAATCGTCACCCTTTCTCGGTCCTTCAACGTTCCTGACAACGAGCCTCCTTTTCGCCAA
TCCATCGACAATCACCGCGAGTCCCTGCTCGAACGCTGCGTCCGGACCGGCTTCGTCGAAGGCGTCTATC
GCGGCCCGCAACAGCGGCGAGAGCGGAGCCTGTTCAACGGTGCCGCCGCGCTCGCCGGCATCGCTGTCGC
CGGCCTGCTCCTCAAGCACGGCCCCAACAGTGAAGTAGCTGATTGTCATCAGCGCATTGACGGCGTCCCC
GGCCGAAAAACCCGCCTCGCAGAGGAAGCGAAGCTGCGCGTCGGCCGTTTCCATCTGCGGTGCGCCCGGT
CGCGTGCCGGCATGGATGCGCGCGCCATCGCGGTAGGCGAGCAGCGCCTGCCTGAAGCTGCGGGCATTCC
CGATCAGAAATGAGCGCCAGTCGTCGTCGGCTCTCGGCACCGAATGCGTATGATTCTCCGCCAGCATGGC
TTCGGCCAGTGCGTCGAGCAGCGCCCGCTTGTTCCTGAAGTGCCAGTAAAGCGCCGGCTGCTGAACCCCC
AACCGTTCCGCCAGTTTGCGTGTCGTCAGACCGTCTACGCCGACCTCGTTCAACAGGTCCAGGGCGGCAC
GGATCACTGTATTCGGCTGCAACTTTGTCATGCTTGACACTTTATCACTGATAAACATAATATGTCCACC
AACTTATCAGTGATAAAGAATCCGCGCGTTCAATCGGACCAGCGGAGGCTGGTCCGGAGGCCAGACGTGA
AACCCAACATACCCCTGATCGTAATTCTGAGCACTGTCGCGCTCGACGCTGTCGGCATCGGCCTGATTAT
GCCGGTGCTGCCGGGCCTCCTGCGCGATCTGGTTCACTCGAACGACGTCACCGCCCACTATGGCATTCTG
CTGGCGCTGTATGCGTTGGTGCAATTTGCCTGCGCACCTGTGCTGGGCGCGCTGTCGGATCGTTTCGGGC
GGCGGCCAATCTTGCTCGTCTCGCTGGCCGGCGCCAGATCTGGGGAACCCTGTGGTTGGCATGCACATAC
AAATGGACGAACGGATAAACCTTTTCACGCCCTTTTAAATATCCGATTATTCTAATAAACGCTCTTTTCT
CTTAGGTTTACCCGCCAATATATCCTGTCAAACACTGATAGTTTAAACTGAAGGCGGGAAACGACAATCT
GATCATGAGCGGAGAATTAAGGGAGTCACGTTATGACCCCCGCCGATGACGCGGGACAAGCCGTTTTACG
TTTGGAACTGACAGAACCGCAACGTTGAAGGAGCCACTCAGCCGCGGGTTTCTGGAGTTTAATGAGCTAA
GCACATACGTCAGAAACCATTATTGCGCGTTCAAAAGTCGCCTAAAGCTAGCTTGCATGCCTGCAGGTCA
CTATTCCAGTATGGACGATTCAAGGCTTGCTTCATAAACCAAGGCAAGTAATAGAGATTGGAGTCTCTAA
GAAAGTAGTTCCTACTGAATCAAAGGCCATGGAGTCAAAAATTCAGATCGAGGATCTAACAGAACTCGCC
GTGAAGACTGGCGAACAGTTCATACAGAGTCTTTTACGACTCAATGACAAGAAGAAAATCTTCGTCAACA
TGGTGGAGCACGACACTCTCGTCTACTCCAAGAATATCAAAGATACAGTCTCAGAAGACCAAAGGGCTAT
TGAGACTTTTCAACAAAGGGTAATATCGGGAAACCTCCTCGGATTCCATTGCCCAGCTATCTGTCACTTC
ATCAAAAGGACAGTAGAAAAGGAAGGTGGCACCTACAAATGCCATCATTGCGATAAAGGAAAGGCTATCG
TTCAAGATGCCCCTGCCGACAGTGGTCCCAAAGATGGACCCCCACCCACGAGGAGCATCGTGGAAAAAGA
AGACGTTCCAACCACGTCTTCAAAGCAAGTGGATTGATGTGATATCTCCACTGACGTAAGGGATGACGCA
CAATCCCACTATCCTTCGCAAGACCCTTCCTCTATATAAGGAAGTTCATTTCATTTGGAGAGGACACGCT
GAAATCACCAGTCTCTCTCTACAAATCGGATCCATGAGCCCAGAACGACGCCCGGCCGACATCCGCCGTG
CCACCGAGGCGGACATGCCGGCGGTCTGCACCATCGTCAACCACTACATCGAGACAAGCACGGTCAACTT
CCGTACCGAGCCGCAGGAACCGCAGGAGTGGACGGACGACCTCGTCCGTCTGCGGGAGCGCTATCCCTGG
CTCGTCGCCGAGGTGGACGGCGAGGTCGCCGGCATCGCCTACGCGGGCCCCTGGAAGGCACGCAACGCCT
ACGACTGGACGGCCGAGTCGACCGTGTACGTCTCCCCCCGCCACCAGCGGACGGGACTGGGCTCCACGCT
CTACACCCACCTGCTGAAGTCCCTGGAGGCACAGGGCTTCAAGAGCGTGGTCGCTGTCATCGGGCTGCCC
AACGACCCGAGCGTGCGCATGCACGAGGCGCTCGGATATGCCCCCCGCGGCATGCTGCGGGCGGCCGGCT
TCAAGCACGGGAACTGGCATGACGTGGGTTTCTGGCAGCTGGACTTCAGCCTGCCGGTACCGCCCCGTCC
GGTCCTGCCCGTCACCGAGATCTGAGATCACGCGGACTCTAGAGGATCCCCCGATGAGCTAAGCTAGCTA
TATCATCAATTTATGTATTACACATAATATCGCACTCAGTCTTTCATCTACGGCAATGTACCAGCTGATA
TAATCAGTTATTGAAATATTTCTGAATTTAAACTTGCATCAATAAATTTATGTTTTTGCTTGGACTATAA
TACCTGACTTGTTATTTTATCAATAAATATTTAAACTATATTTCTTTCAAGATGGGAATTCATCGAT
[41 nt withheld, positions 18847-18887]
T
[62 nt withheld, positions 18889-18950]
A
[35 nt withheld, positions 18952-18986]
CCTCCCTCAATCGGTTGAATGTCGCCCTTTTGTCTTTGGCCCAATACGCAAACCGCCTCTCCCCGCGCGT
TGGCCGATTCATTAATGCAGCTGGCACGACAGGTTTCCCGACTGGAAAGCGGGCAGTGAGCGCAACGCAA
TTAATGTGAGTTAGCTCACTCATTAGGCACCCCAGGCTTTACACTTTATGCTTCCGGCTCGTATGTTGTG
TGGAATTGTGAGCGGATAACAATTTCACACAGGAAACAGCTATGACCATGATTACGCCAAGCTCATGGGA
CGTCGACCTGAGGTAATTATAACCCGGGCCCTATATATGGATCCAATTGCAATGATCATCATGACAGATC
TGCGCGCGATCGATATCAGCGCTTTAAATTTGC
Features (pLannotate 1.2.2; 36 found; start..end, strand, type, name):
     90..764     +  promoter       CaMV 35S promoter (enhanced): cauliflower mosaic virus 35S promoter with a duplicated enhancer region
    966..6086    +  CDS            194K_TRVSY: Protein inferred from homology: Swiss-Prot protein existence level 3. [Replicase small subunit]: is a methyltransferase active in RNA capping and an RNA helicase. Methyltransferase displays a cytoplasmic capping enzyme activity. This function is necessary since all viral RNAs are synthesized in the cytoplasm, and host capping enzymes are restricted to the nucleus. Helicase region probably exhibits NTPase and RNA unwinding activities (Potential). From Tobacco rattle virus (strain SYM).
   6091..6846    +  CDS            MVP_TRVPP: Protein inferred from homology: Swiss-Prot protein existence level 3. Transports viral genome to neighboring plant cells directly through plasmosdesmata, without any budding. The movement protein allows efficient cell to cell propagation, by bypassing the host cell wall barrier. Displays RNA-binding activity. From Tobacco rattle virus (isolate PpK20) (TRV).
   6874..7296    +  CDS            V16K_TRVSY: Protein predicted: Swiss-Prot protein existence level 4. From Tobacco rattle virus (strain SYM).
   7514..7553    +  ncRNA          TLS-PK6: Accession: RF01101 - Pseudoknot of tRNA-like structure
   7549..7604    +  ncRNA          Hammerhead 3: Accession: RF00008 - Hammerhead ribozyme (type III)
   7620..7872    +  terminator     NOS terminator: nopaline synthase terminator and poly(A) signal
   7877..8032    +  CDS            lacZα (fragment) (sequence partly withheld): LacZα fragment of β-galactosidase; lacZ fragment
   8030..8330    +  rep_origin     M13 ori (fragment) (sequence partly withheld): M13 bacteriophage origin of replication; arrow indicates direction of (+) strand synthesis
   8331..8461    +  CDS            lacI (fragment): lac repressor; lacI; The lac repressor binds to the lac operator to inhibit transcription in E. coli. This inhibition can be relieved by adding lactose or isopropyl-β-D-thiogalactopyranoside (IPTG).
   8515..8539    -  misc_feature   LB T-DNA repeat: left border repeat from nopaline C58 T-DNA
  10048..10111   -  CDS            TetR (fragment): tetracycline resistance regulatory protein; tetR
  10135..11283   -  CDS            trfA: trans-acting replication protein that binds to and activates oriV
  11582..12376   -  CDS            KanR: aminoglycoside phosphotransferase; aphA-3; confers resistance to kanamycin
  12568..13335   +  mobile_element IS1: prokaryotic transposable element IS1
  13344..13493   -  CDS            satA (fragment): STA_BACSU - Also known as yyaR. Experimental evidence at protein level: Swiss-Prot protein existence level 1. Involved in resistance to streptothricin, a broad-spectrum antibiotic produced by streptomycetes. Detoxifies streptothricin via acetylation of the beta amino group of the first beta-lysyl moiety of streptothricin. From Bacillus subtilis (strain 168).
  13492..13686   -  CDS            satA (fragment): STA_BACSU - Also known as yyaR. Experimental evidence at protein level: Swiss-Prot protein existence level 1. Involved in resistance to streptothricin, a broad-spectrum antibiotic produced by streptomycetes. Detoxifies streptothricin via acetylation of the beta amino group of the first beta-lysyl moiety of streptothricin. From Bacillus subtilis (strain 168).
  13689..13964   -  CDS            klaC (fragment): KLAC_ECOLX - Also known as telB. Protein predicted: Swiss-Prot protein existence level 4. Belongs to the kla operon, which is associated with cryptic tellurite resistance, and IncW plasmid fertility inhibition. From Escherichia coli.
  14028..14659   -  rep_origin     oriV: incP origin of replication
  14796..15167   -  CDS            traJ: oriT-recognizing protein; traJ
  15200..15309   -  oriT           oriT: incP origin of transfer
  15441..15631   +  rep_origin     ori (fragment): high-copy-number ColE1/pMB1/pBR322/pUC origin of replication
  15990..16640   -  CDS            TetR: tetracycline resistance regulatory protein; tetR
  16746..16995   +  CDS            TcR (fragment): tetracycline efflux protein; tetA; confers resistance to tetracycline
  17105..17129   -  misc_feature   RB T-DNA repeat: right border repeat from nopaline C58 T-DNA
  17253..17354   +  promoter       NOS promoter (fragment): nopaline synthase promoter
  17359..17378   -  misc_feature   MCS (fragment): pUC18/19 multiple cloning site
  17660..18005   +  promoter       CaMV 35S promoter: strong constitutive promoter from cauliflower mosaic virus
  17957..18003   +  promoter       minimal CaMV 35S promoter: minimal 35S promoter from cauliflower mosaic virus
  18043..18594   +  CDS            BlpR: phosphinothricin acetyltransferase; Streptomyces hygroscopicus bar; confers resistance to bialophos or phosphinothricin
  18632..18832   +  terminator     gene 7 terminator: transcription terminator for octopine-type Ti plasmid gene 7
  18841..19026   +  CDS            M13 gene III (fragment) (sequence partly withheld): pIII; III; minor coat protein
  19025..19115   +  CDS            lacI (fragment): lac repressor; lacI; The lac repressor binds to the lac operator to inhibit transcription in E. coli. This inhibition can be relieved by adding lactose or isopropyl-β-D-thiogalactopyranoside (IPTG).
  19128..19149   +  protein_bind   CAP binding site: CAP binding activates transcription in the presence of cAMP. E. coli catabolite activator protein
  19164..19194   +  promoter       lac promoter: promoter for the E. coli lac operon
  19198..19220   +  protein_bind   lac operator (fragment): The lac repressor binds to the lac operator to inhibit transcription in E. coli. This inhibition can be relieved by adding lactose or isopropyl-β-D-thiogalactopyranoside (IPTG). lac repressor encoded by lacI
