[The description below was written by a language model from this plasmid's Addgene catalogue record and pLannotate feature annotations shown in this document.]
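Description:
pYL192 (TRV1) is a plant binary T-DNA vector built on the pBIN19 backbone that carries a full-length cDNA copy of Tobacco Rattle Virus RNA1, about 6.8 kb of a roughly 19.4 kb plasmid. It is one half of a two-component virus-induced gene silencing (VIGS) system and is used together with pYL156, which supplies TRV RNA2. The backbone is a low-copy, broad-host-range IncP replicon: oriV with the trfA replication protein supports maintenance in bacteria, oriT and traJ allow conjugal transfer, and an aphA-3 type KanR gene provides kanamycin selection. The table also annotates backbone remnants such as an IS1 element, tetR/tetA fragments, a partial ColE1 ori, and lacZα/lac fragments.

Between the nopaline-type right and left T-DNA borders, an enhanced CaMV 35S promoter with a duplicated enhancer drives transcription of the viral cDNA. This encodes the 194K replicase (methyltransferase/helicase functions plus the read-through polymerase region), the movement protein that mediates cell-to-cell spread through plasmodesmata, and the 16 kDa protein, followed by the 3' tRNA-like pseudoknot structure. A type III hammerhead ribozyme sits immediately downstream and would self-cleave to trim the transcript close to the authentic viral 3' end, ahead of the NOS terminator. The record notes a P697S change in the putative replicase and S239G and S246P changes attributed to the 16 kDa protein.

The T-DNA also contains a 35S-driven bar (BlpR) cassette with a gene 7 terminator. The catalogue, however, lists only kanamycin as the selectable marker, and only a fragment of the NOS promoter is annotated. RNA1 supplies the replication and movement functions that the RNA2 vector needs to spread a silencing fragment through the plant.
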