Addgene plasmid #148968: pYL192 (TRV1)
Purpose: Tobacco Rattle Virus RNA 1; used for virus induced gene silencing in plants along with pYL156 (TRV RNA2)
Depositing lab: Savithramma Dinesh-Kumar. Depositing organization: Yale University. Publication: Tobacco Rar1, EDS1 and NPR1/NIM1 like genes are required for N-mediated resistance to tobacco mosaic virus. Liu Y, Schiff M, Marathe R, Dinesh-Kumar SP. Plant J. 2002 May;30(4):415-29. doi: 10.1046/j.1365-313x.2002.01297.x. PubMed 12028572.
Backbone
  Vector backbone: pBIN19
  Backbone size w/o insert (bp): 11498
  Total vector size (bp): 19370
  Vector type: Plant vector with TRV RNA1; this vector used with pYL156(TRV RNA2) for virus induced gene silencing (VIGS)
  Selectable markers: Kanamycin
Growth in bacteria
  Bacterial resistance: Kanamycin, 50 μg/mL
  Growth temperature: 37°C
  Growth strain: DH5alpha
  Growth instructions: We prefer to use DH10B cells
  Copy number: Low Copy
Gene/Insert
  Gene/Insert name: TRV RNA1
  Species: Tobacco Rattle Virus RNA 1
  Insert size (bp): 6791
  Mutation: P697S mutation in putative replicase. S239G and S246P mutation in 16kDa protein.
  GenBank ID: AF406990
Terms and licenses: Academic/Nonprofit Terms; Industry Terms: Not Available to Industry
How to cite: pYL192 (TRV1) was a gift from Savithramma Dinesh-Kumar (Addgene plasmid # 148968 ; http://n2t.net/addgene:148968 ; RRID:Addgene_148968)
